Addgene plasmid #97070: pcDNA3-CARMA2sh-E142G
Purpose: Expresses Psoriasis-Linked mutant CARD14/CARMA2 in mammalian cells
Depositing lab: Pasquale Vito. Depositing organization: Biogem SCARL, IRGS Instituto di ricerche genetiche Gaetano Salvatore. Publication: CARMA2sh and ULK2 control pathogen-associated molecular patterns recognition in human keratinocytes: psoriasis-linked CARMA2sh mutants escape ULK2 censorship. Scudiero I, Mazzone P, D'Andrea LE, Ferravante A, Zotti T, Telesio G, De Rubis G, Reale C, Pizzulo M, Muralitharan S, Vito P, Stilo R. Cell Death Dis. 2017 Feb 23;8(2):e2627. doi: 10.1038/cddis.2017.51. PubMed 28230860.
Backbone
  Vector backbone: pcDNA3
  Backbone size w/o insert (bp): 5400
  Total vector size (bp): 7620
  Vector type: Mammalian Expression
  Selectable markers: Neomycin (select with G418)
Growth in bacteria
  Bacterial resistance: Ampicillin, 100 μg/mL
  Growth temperature: 37°C
  Growth strain: DH5alpha
  Copy number: High Copy
Gene/Insert
  Gene/Insert name: CARD14 isoform 3 (alt name: CARMA2sh)
  Species: H. sapiens (human)
  Insert size (bp): 2220
  Mutation: changed Glutamic Acid 142 to Glycine
  GenBank ID: EU652409.1 NM_001257970.1
  Entrez Gene: CARD14 (a.k.a. BIMP2, CARMA2, PRP, PSORS2, PSS1)
  Promoter: CMV
  Tag / fusion protein: HA (N terminal on backbone)
  Cloning method: Restriction Enzyme; 5′ cloning site EcoRI (not destroyed); 3′ cloning site NotI (not destroyed)
  Sequencing primers: 5′ CMV-F; 3′ BGH-rev
Terms and licenses: Academic/Nonprofit Terms; Industry Terms: Not Available to Industry
How to cite: pcDNA3-CARMA2sh-E142G was a gift from Pasquale Vito (Addgene plasmid # 97070 ; http://n2t.net/addgene:97070 ; RRID:Addgene_97070)
