[The description below was written by a language model from this plasmid's Addgene catalogue record and pLannotate feature annotations shown in this document.]
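Description:
pcDNA3-CARMA2sh-E142G is a mammalian expression plasmid built on the pcDNA3 backbone that produces a psoriasis-linked mutant of human CARD14 isoform 3, also called CARMA2sh. It is maintained in E. coli through a high-copy ColE1/pUC-type origin and an ampicillin resistance gene (β-lactamase with its own promoter). An f1 origin is also present, which allows single-stranded DNA production. For selection in mammalian cells, an SV40 enhancer/early promoter drives the neomycin phosphotransferase gene, terminated by an SV40 polyadenylation signal, so that stable transfectants can be selected with G418. The short annotated fragments of ble, lacI, the lac promoter/operator region, bom and an HIV-1 LTR are most likely backbone remnants or annotation artefacts rather than functional parts.

The expression cassette consists of the human CMV immediate-early enhancer and promoter, followed by a T7 promoter that could support in vitro transcription. Downstream are a backbone-encoded N-terminal HA epitope and the roughly 2.2 kb CARD14 isoform 3 coding sequence, cloned between EcoRI and NotI sites that remain intact. The feature table labels the HA tag as a fragment of 3xHA whose length is consistent with a single copy. Transcripts are terminated by the bovine growth hormone polyadenylation signal. The insert carries a glutamic acid to glycine substitution at position 142 (E142G).

The sequenced record of about 7.66 kb agrees closely with the catalogued total size. The plasmid is intended for transient or stable expression of HA-tagged mutant CARMA2sh in mammalian cells, where the tag allows detection or immunoprecipitation. The associated work concerns CARMA2sh signalling in human keratinocytes and how psoriasis-linked mutants escape regulation by ULK2.
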