Features (pLannotate 1.2.2; 21 found; start..end, strand, type, name):
      1..380     +  enhancer       CMV enhancer: human cytomegalovirus immediate early enhancer
    381..584     +  promoter       CMV promoter: human cytomegalovirus (CMV) immediate early promoter
    580..613     +  LTR            5' LTR (truncated) (fragment): truncated 5' long terminal repeat (LTR) from HIV-1
    629..647     +  promoter       T7 promoter: promoter for bacteriophage T7 RNA polymerase
    692..718     +  CDS            3xHA (fragment): three tandem HA epitope tags
    749..2968    +  CDS            CARD14 (fragment): CAR14_HUMAN - Also known as CARMA2. Experimental evidence at protein level: Swiss-Prot protein existence level 1. [Isoform 3]: Not able to activate the inflammatory transcription factor NF-kappa-B and may function as a dominant negative regulator (PubMed:21302310, PubMed:26358359). From Homo sapiens (Human).
   3022..3246    +  polyA_signal   bGH poly(A) signal: bovine growth hormone polyadenylation signal
   3250..3271    +  promoter       SV40 promoter (fragment): SV40 enhancer and early promoter
   3292..3720    +  rep_origin     f1 ori (sequence partly withheld): f1 bacteriophage origin of replication; arrow indicates direction of (+) strand synthesis
   3734..4063    +  promoter       SV40 promoter: SV40 enhancer and early promoter
   4130..4921    +  CDS            neo: KKA2_KLEPN - Also known as kan, nptII. Experimental evidence at protein level: Swiss-Prot protein existence level 1. Resistance to kanamycin, neomycin, paromomycin, ribostamycin, butirosin and gentamicin B. From Klebsiella pneumoniae.
   4945..5103    +  CDS            ble (fragment): BLE_KLEPN - Experimental evidence at protein level: Swiss-Prot protein existence level 1. Binding protein with a strong affinity to the bleomycin family of antibiotics. Binds to CL990; an antimitotic-antibiotic compound. From Klebsiella pneumoniae.
   5098..5219    +  polyA_signal   SV40 poly(A) signal: SV40 polyadenylation signal
   5292..5308    -  protein_bind   lac operator: The lac repressor binds to the lac operator to inhibit transcription in E. coli. This inhibition can be relieved by adding lactose or isopropyl-β-D-thiogalactopyranoside (IPTG). lac repressor encoded by lacI
   5316..5346    -  promoter       lac promoter: promoter for the E. coli lac operon
   5361..5382    -  protein_bind   CAP binding site: CAP binding activates transcription in the presence of cAMP. E. coli catabolite activator protein
   5395..5487    -  CDS            lacI (fragment): lac repressor; lacI; The lac repressor binds to the lac operator to inhibit transcription in E. coli. This inhibition can be relieved by adding lactose or isopropyl-β-D-thiogalactopyranoside (IPTG).
   5670..6258    -  rep_origin     ori: high-copy-number ColE1/pMB1/pBR322/pUC origin of replication
   6429..7289    -  CDS            AmpR: β-lactamase; bla; confers resistance to ampicillin, carbenicillin, and related antibiotics
   7290..7394    -  promoter       AmpR promoter: bla
   7453..7505    -  misc_feature   bom (fragment): basis of mobility region from pBR322
>Addgene plasmid #97070 | pcDNA3-CARMA2sh-E142G | addgene full sequence | sequence record 190805 | Addgene NGS Result
GACATTGATTATTGACTAGTTATTAATAGTAATCAATTACGGGGTCATTAGTTCATAGCCCATATATGGA
GTTCCGCGTTACATAACTTACGGTAAATGGCCCGCCTGGCTGACCGCCCAACGACCCCCGCCCATTGACG
TCAATAATGACGTATGTTCCCATAGTAACGCCAATAGGGACTTTCCATTGACGTCAATGGGTGGAGTATT
TACGGTAAACTGCCCACTTGGCAGTACATCAAGTGTATCATATGCCAAGTACGCCCCCTATTGACGTCAA
TGACGGTAAATGGCCCGCCTGGCATTATGCCCAGTACATGACCTTATGGGACTTTCCTACTTGGCAGTAC
ATCTACGTATTAGTCATCGCTATTACCATGGTGATGCGGTTTTGGCAGTACATCAATGGGCGTGGATAGC
GGTTTGACTCACGGGGATTTCCAAGTCTCCACCCCATTGACGTCAATGGGAGTTTGTTTTGGCACCAAAA
TCAACGGGACTTTCCAAAATGTCGTAACAACTCCGCCCCATTGACGCAAATGGGCGGTAGGCGTGTACGG
TGGGAGGTCTATATAAGCAGAGCTCTCTGGCTAACTAGAGAACCCACTGCTTACTGGCTTATCGAAATTA
ATACGACTCACTATAGGGAGACCCAAGCTGGCTAGCGTTTAAACTTAAGCTTACCATGGGATACCCATAC
GATGTTCCAGATTACGCTGTGGTACCAGGATCCAGTGTGGTGGAATTCATGGGGGAACTGTGCCGCAGGG
ACTCCGCACTCACGGCACTGGACGAGGAGACACTGTGGGAGATGATGGAGAGCCACCGCCACAGGATCGT
ACGCTGCATCTGCCCCAGCCGCCTCACCCCCTACCTGCGCCAGGCCAAGGTGCTGTGCCAGCTGGACGAG
GAGGAGGTGCTGCACAGCCCCCGGCTCACCAACAGCGCCATGCGGGCCGGGCACTTGCTGGATTTGCTGA
AGACTCGAGGGAAGAACGGGGCCATCGCCTTCCTGGAGAGCCTGAAGTTCCACAACCCTGACGTCTACAC
CCTGGTCACCGGGCTGCAGCCTGATGTTGACTTCAGTAACTTTAGCGGTCTCATGGAGACATCCAAGCTG
ACCGAGTGCCTGGCTGGGGCCATCGGCAGCCTGCAGGAGGAGCTGAACCAGGGAAAGGGGCAGAAGGAGG
TGCTGCTGCGGCGGTGCCAGCAGCTGCAGGAGCACCTGGGCCTGGCCGAGACCCGTGCCGAGGGCCTGCA
CCAGCTGGAGGCTGACCACAGCCGCATGAAGCGTGAGGTTAGCGCACACTTCCATGAGGTGCTGAGGCTG
AAGGACGAGATGCTCAGCCTCTCGCTGCACTATAGCAATGCGCTGCAGGAAAAGGAGCTGGCCGCCTCAC
GCTGCCGCAGCCTGCAGGAGGAGCTGTATCTACTGAAGCAGGAGCTGCAGCGAGCCAACATGGTTTCCTC
CTGTGAGCTGGAATTGCAAGAGCAGTCCCTGAGGACAGCCAGCGACCAGGAGTCCGGGGATGAGGAGCTG
AACCGCCTGAAGGAGGAGAATGAGAAACTGCGCTCGCTGACTTTCAGCCTGGCGGAGAAGGACATTCTGG
AGCAGAGCCTGGACGAGGCGCGGGGGAGCCGACAGGAGCTGGTGGAGCGCATCCACTCGCTGCGGGAGCG
GGCCGTGGCTGCCGAGAGGCAGCGAGAGCAGTACTGGGAAGAGAAGGAACAGACCCTGCTGCAGTTCCAG
AAGAGTAAGATGGCCTGCCAACTCTACAGGGAGAAGGTGAATGCGCTGCAGGCCCAGGTGTGCGAGCTGC
AGAAGGAGCGAGACCAGGCGTACTCCGCGAGGGACAGTGCTCAGAGGGAGATTTCCCAGAGCCTGGTGGA
GAAGGACTCCCTCCGCAGGCAGGTGTTCGAGCTGACGGACCAGGTCTGCGAGCTGCGCACACAGCTTCGC
CAGCTGCAGGCAGAGCCTCCGGGTGTGCTCAAGCAGGAAGCCAGGACCAGGGAGCCCTGTCCACGGGAGA
AGCAGCGGCTGGTGCGGATGCATGCCATCTGCCCCAGAGACGACAGCGACTGCAGCCTCGTCAGCTCCAC
AGAGTCTCAGCTCTTGTCGGACCTGAGTGCCACGTCCAGCCGCGAGCTGGTGGACAGCTTCCGCTCCAGC
AGCCCCGCGCCCCCCAGCCAGCAGTCCCTGTACAAGCGGGTGGCCGAGGACTTCGGGGAAGAACCCTGGT
CTTTCAGCAGCTGCCTGGAGATCCCGGAGGGAGACCCGGGAGCCCTGCCGGGAGCTAAGGCAGGCGACCC
ACACCTGGATTATGAGCTCCTAGACACGGCAGACCTTCCGCAGCTGGAAAGCAGCCTGCAGCCAGTCTCC
CCTGGAAGGCTTGATGTCTCGGAGAGCGGCGTCCTCATGCGGCGGAGGCCAGCCCGCAGGATCCTGAGCC
AGGTCACCATGCTGGCGTTCCAGGGGGATGCATTGCTGGAGCAGATCAGCGTCATCGGCGGGAACCTCAC
GGGCATCTTCATCCACCGGGTCACCCCGGGCTCGGCGGCGGACCAGATGGCCTTGCGCCCGGGCACCCAG
ATTGTGATGGTTGATTACGAAGCCTCAGAGCCCTTGTTCAAGGCAGTCCTGGAGGACACGACCCTGGAGG
AGGCCGTGGGGCTTCTCAGGAGGGTGGACGGCTTCTGCTGCCTGTCTGTGAAGGTCAACACGGACGGTTA
TAAGAGGCTACTCCAGGACCTGGAGGCCAAAGTGGCGACCTCGGGGGACTCATTCTACATCCGGGTCAAC
CTGGCCATGGAGGGCAGGGCCAAAGGGGAGCTGCAGGTGCATTGCAACGAGGTCCTGCACGTCACCGACA
CCATGTTCCAGGGCTGCGGCTGCTGGCATGCCCACCGCGTGAACTCTTACACCATGAAGGATACTGCCGC
GCACGGCACCATCCCCAACTACTCCAGGTGAGCGGCCGCTCGAGTCTAGAGGGCCCGTTTAAACCCGCTG
ATCAGCCTCGACTGTGCCTTCTAGTTGCCAGCCATCTGTTGTTTGCCCCTCCCCCGTGCCTTCCTTGACC
CTGGAAGGTGCCACTCCCACTGTCCTTTCCTAATAAAATGAGGAAATTGCATCGCATTGTCTGAGTAGGT
GTCATTCTATTCTGGGGGGTGGGGTGGGGCAGGACAGCAAGGGGGAGGATTGGGAAGACAATAGCAGGCA
TGCTGGGGATGCGGTGGGCTCTATGGCTTCTGAGGCGGAAAGAACCAGCTGGGGCTCTAGGGGGTATCCC
C
[124 nt withheld, positions 3292-3415]
C
[91 nt withheld, positions 3417-3507]
A
[49 nt withheld, positions 3509-3557]
CCTTTGACGTTGGAGTCCACGTTCTTT
[37 nt withheld, positions 3585-3621]
ACCCTATCTCGGTCTATTCTTTTGATTTATAAGGGATTTTGCCGATTTCGGCCTATTGGTTAAAAAATGA
GCTGATTTAACAAAAATTTAACGCGAATTAATTCTGTGGAATGTGTGTCAGTTAGGGTGTGGAAAGTCCC
CAGGCTCCCCAGCAGGCAGAAGTATGCAAAGCATGCATCTCAATTAGTCAGCAACCAGGTGTGGAAAGTC
CCCAGGCTCCCCAGCAGGCAGAAGTATGCAAAGCATGCATCTCAATTAGTCAGCAACCATAGTCCCGCCC
CTAACTCCGCCCATCCCGCCCCTAACTCCGCCCAGTTCCGCCCATTCTCCGCCCCATGGCTGACTAATTT
TTTTTATTTATGCAGAGGCCGAGGCCGCCTCTGCCTCTGAGCTATTCCAGAAGTAGTGAGGAGGCTTTTT
TGGAGGCCTAGGCTTTTGCAAAAAGCTCCCGGGAGCTTGTATATCCATTTTCGGATCTGATCAAGAGACA
GGATGAGGATCGTTTCGCATGATTGAACAAGATGGATTGCACGCAGGTTCTCCGGCCGCTTGGGTGGAGA
GGCTATTCGGCTATGACTGGGCACAACAGACAATCGGCTGCTCTGATGCCGCCGTGTTCCGGCTGTCAGC
GCAGGGGCGCCCGGTTCTTTTTGTCAAGACCGACCTGTCCGGTGCCCTGAATGAACTGCAGGACGAGGCA
GCGCGGCTATCGTGGCTGGCCACGACGGGCGTTCCTTGCGCAGCTGTGCTCGACGTTGTCACTGAAGCGG
GAAGGGACTGGCTGCTATTGGGCGAAGTGCCGGGGCAGGATCTCCTGTCATCTCACCTTGCTCCTGCCGA
GAAAGTATCCATCATGGCTGATGCAATGCGGCGGCTGCATACGCTTGATCCGGCTACCTGCCCATTCGAC
CACCAAGCGAAACATCGCATCGAGCGAGCACGTACTCGGATGGAAGCCGGTCTTGTCGATCAGGATGATC
TGGACGAAGAGCATCAGGGGCTCGCGCCAGCCGAACTGTTCGCCAGGCTCAAGGCGCGCATGCCCGACGG
CGAGGATCTCGTCGTGACCCATGGCGATGCCTGCTTGCCGAATATCATGGTGGAAAATGGCCGCTTTTCT
GGATTCATCGACTGTGGCCGGCTGGGTGTGGCGGACCGCTATCAGGACATAGCGTTGGCTACCCGTGATA
TTGCTGAAGAGCTTGGCGGCGAATGGGCTGACCGCTTCCTCGTGCTTTACGGTATCGCCGCTCCCGATTC
GCAGCGCATCGCCTTCTATCGCCTTCTTGACGAGTTCTTCTGAGCGGGACTCTGGGGTTCGAAATGACCG
ACCAAGCGACGCCCAACCTGCCATCACGAGATTTCGATTCCACCGCCGCCTTCTATGAAAGGTTGGGCTT
CGGAATCGTTTTCCGGGACGCCGGCTGGATGATCCTCCAGCGCGGGGATCTCATGCTGGAGTTCTTCGCC
CACCCCAACTTGTTTATTGCAGCTTATAATGGTTACAAATAAAGCAATAGCATCACAAATTTCACAAATA
AAGCATTTTTTTCACTGCATTCTAGTTGTGGTTTGTCCAAACTCATCAATGTATCTTATCATGTCTGTAT
ACCGTCGACCTCTAGCTAGAGCTTGGCGTAATCATGGTCATAGCTGTTTCCTGTGTGAAATTGTTATCCG
CTCACAATTCCACACAACATACGAGCCGGAAGCATAAAGTGTAAAGCCTGGGGTGCCTAATGAGTGAGCT
AACTCACATTAATTGCGTTGCGCTCACTGCCCGCTTTCCAGTCGGGAAACCTGTCGTGCCAGCTGCATTA
ATGAATCGGCCAACGCGCGGGGAGAGGCGGTTTGCGTATTGGGCGCTCTTCCGCTTCCTCGCTCACTGAC
TCGCTGCGCTCGGTCGTTCGGCTGCGGCGAGCGGTATCAGCTCACTCAAAGGCGGTAATACGGTTATCCA
CAGAATCAGGGGATAACGCAGGAAAGAACATGTGAGCAAAAGGCCAGCAAAAGGCCAGGAACCGTAAAAA
GGCCGCGTTGCTGGCGTTTTTCCATAGGCTCCGCCCCCCTGACGAGCATCACAAAAATCGACGCTCAAGT
CAGAGGTGGCGAAACCCGACAGGACTATAAAGATACCAGGCGTTTCCCCCTGGAAGCTCCCTCGTGCGCT
CTCCTGTTCCGACCCTGCCGCTTACCGGATACCTGTCCGCCTTTCTCCCTTCGGGAAGCGTGGCGCTTTC
TCATAGCTCACGCTGTAGGTATCTCAGTTCGGTGTAGGTCGTTCGCTCCAAGCTGGGCTGTGTGCACGAA
CCCCCCGTTCAGCCCGACCGCTGCGCCTTATCCGGTAACTATCGTCTTGAGTCCAACCCGGTAAGACACG
ACTTATCGCCACTGGCAGCAGCCACTGGTAACAGGATTAGCAGAGCGAGGTATGTAGGCGGTGCTACAGA
GTTCTTGAAGTGGTGGCCTAACTACGGCTACACTAGAAGAACAGTATTTGGTATCTGCGCTCTGCTGAAG
CCAGTTACCTTCGGAAAAAGAGTTGGTAGCTCTTGATCCGGCAAACAAACCACCGCTGGTAGCGGTGGTT
TTTTTGTTTGCAAGCAGCAGATTACGCGCAGAAAAAAAGGATCTCAAGAAGATCCTTTGATCTTTTCTAC
GGGGTCTGACGCTCAGTGGAACGAAAACTCACGTTAAGGGATTTTGGTCATGAGATTATCAAAAAGGATC
TTCACCTAGATCCTTTTAAATTAAAAATGAAGTTTTAAATCAATCTAAAGTATATATGAGTAAACTTGGT
CTGACAGTTACCAATGCTTAATCAGTGAGGCACCTATCTCAGCGATCTGTCTATTTCGTTCATCCATAGT
TGCCTGACTCCCCGTCGTGTAGATAACTACGATACGGGAGGGCTTACCATCTGGCCCCAGTGCTGCAATG
ATACCGCGAGACCCACGCTCACCGGCTCCAGATTTATCAGCAATAAACCAGCCAGCCGGAAGGGCCGAGC
GCAGAAGTGGTCCTGCAACTTTATCCGCCTCCATCCAGTCTATTAATTGTTGCCGGGAAGCTAGAGTAAG
TAGTTCGCCAGTTAATAGTTTGCGCAACGTTGTTGCCATTGCTACAGGCATCGTGGTGTCACGCTCGTCG
TTTGGTATGGCTTCATTCAGCTCCGGTTCCCAACGATCAAGGCGAGTTACATGATCCCCCATGTTGTGCA
AAAAAGCGGTTAGCTCCTTCGGTCCTCCGATCGTTGTCAGAAGTAAGTTGGCCGCAGTGTTATCACTCAT
GGTTATGGCAGCACTGCATAATTCTCTTACTGTCATGCCATCCGTAAGATGCTTTTCTGTGACTGGTGAG
TACTCAACCAAGTCATTCTGAGAATAGTGTATGCGGCGACCGAGTTGCTCTTGCCCGGCGTCAATACGGG
ATAATACCGCGCCACATAGCAGAACTTTAAAAGTGCTCATCATTGGAAAACGTTCTTCGGGGCGAAAACT
CTCAAGGATCTTACCGCTGTTGAGATCCAGTTCGATGTAACCCACTCGTGCACCCAACTGATCTTCAGCA
TCTTTTACTTTCACCAGCGTTTCTGGGTGAGCAAAAACAGGAAGGCAAAATGCCGCAAAAAAGGGAATAA
GGGCGACACGGAAATGTTGAATACTCATACTCTTCCTTTTTCAATATTATTGAAGCATTTATCAGGGTTA
TTGTCTCATGAGCGGATACATATTTGAATGTATTTAGAAAAATAAACAAATAGGGGTTCCGCGCACATTT
CCCCGAAAAGTGCCACCTGACGTCGACGGATCGGGAGATCTCCCGATCCCCTATGGTGCACTCTCAGTAC
AATCTGCTCTGATGCCGCATAGTTAAGCCAGTATCTGCTCCCTGCTTGTGTGTTGGAGGTCGCTGAGTAG
TGCGCGAGCAAAATTTAAGCTACAACAAGGCAAGGCTTGACCGACAATTGCATGAAGAATCTGCTTAGGG
TTAGGCGTTTTGCGCTGCTTCGCGATGTACGGGCCAGATATACGCGTT
